Addgene plasmid #225893: Vsx2 Mini-enhancer +SV40 base prom-GFP-IRES-AP
Purpose: Enhancer reporter
Depositing lab: Michael Dyer. Depositing organization: St. Jude Children's Research Hospital. Publication: Evolutionary conservation of VSX2 super-enhancer modules in retinal development. Honnell V, Sweeney S, Norrie J, Parks M, Ramirez C, Jannu AJ, Xu B, Teubner B, Lee AY, Bell C, Dyer MA. Development. 2024 Jul 1;151(13):dev202435. doi: 10.1242/dev.202435. Epub 2024 Jul 12. PubMed 38994775.
Backbone
  Vector backbone: pCAGEN
  Backbone manufacturer: Connie Cepko, Addgene plasmid #11160
  Vector type: Mammalian Expression
Growth in bacteria
  Bacterial resistance: Ampicillin, 100 μg/mL
  Growth temperature: 37°C
  Growth strain: DH5alpha
  Copy number: High Copy
Gene/Insert
  Gene/Insert name: VSX2 Mini-enhancer
  Species: M. musculus (mouse)
  Tag / fusion protein: EGFP (C terminal on backbone)
  Cloning method: Gene Synthesis
Terms and licenses: Academic/Nonprofit Terms; Industry Terms: Not Available to Industry
Depositor comments: Contains SEAP reporter
How to cite: Vsx2 Mini-enhancer +SV40 base prom-GFP-IRES-AP was a gift from Michael Dyer (Addgene plasmid # 225893 ; http://n2t.net/addgene:225893 ; RRID:Addgene_225893)
