[The description below was written by a language model from this plasmid's Addgene catalogue record and pLannotate feature annotations shown in this document.]
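Description:
Vsx2 Mini-enhancer +SV40 base prom-GFP-IRES-AP is a mammalian enhancer-reporter plasmid of about 8.2 kb, built on the pCAGEN backbone. It is maintained in E. coli as a high-copy plasmid through a ColE1/pUC-type origin and selected with ampicillin via the β-lactamase gene. Residual lac promoter/operator and lacI fragments are cloning-vector remnants. An SV40 origin with an adjacent SV40 poly(A) signal is also carried over in the backbone.

The payload is a synthesized mouse Vsx2 "mini-enhancer", which the catalogue entry lists as the insert. The automated feature table does not annotate it. It presumably lies in the unannotated stretch upstream of the SV40 promoter, but the record does not give its position or size. The reporter cassette, all on the minus strand, starts with an SV40 early promoter serving as the basal promoter, followed by a short multiple-cloning-site fragment and EGFP. An EMCV IRES then leads into an alkaline phosphatase coding sequence that spans the plasmid's numbering origin. This sequence is annotated as a fragment of human placental SEAP, and the depositor describes it as a SEAP reporter. A rabbit β-globin fragment and polyadenylation signal terminate the transcript.

A basal promoter gives little expression on its own, so reporter output depends on the activity of the linked enhancer. The IRES lets one bicistronic mRNA produce both fluorescent EGFP and alkaline phosphatase, giving fluorescent and enzymatic readouts from the same cells. The stated purpose is enhancer reporting, and the associated study concerns VSX2 super-enhancer modules in retinal development, so the construct is suited to testing where this regulatory element drives expression in retinal cells.
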