Features (pLannotate 1.2.2; 18 found; start..end, strand, type, name):
    765..1227    -  misc_feature   IRES: internal ribosome entry site (IRES) of the encephalomyocarditis virus (EMCV)
   1363..2082    -  CDS            EGFP: the original enhanced GFP (Yang et al., 1996) mammalian codon-optimized
   2090..2116    -  misc_feature   MCS (fragment): multiple cloning site
   2123..2319    -  promoter       SV40 promoter: SV40 early promoter
   3996..4100    +  promoter       AmpR promoter: bla
   4101..4961    +  CDS            AmpR: β-lactamase; bla; confers resistance to ampicillin, carbenicillin, and related antibiotics
   5132..5720    +  rep_origin     ori: high-copy-number ColE1/pMB1/pBR322/pUC origin of replication
   5903..5957    +  CDS            lacI (fragment): lac repressor; lacI; The lac repressor binds to the lac operator to inhibit transcription in E. coli. This inhibition can be relieved by adding lactose or isopropyl-β-D-thiogalactopyranoside (IPTG).
   5959..6093    -  polyA_signal   SV40 poly(A) signal: SV40 polyadenylation signal
   6113..6248    -  rep_origin     SV40 ori: SV40 origin of replication
   6272..6294    -  promoter       SV40 promoter (fragment): SV40 enhancer and early promoter
   6301..6340    +  CDS            lacI (fragment): lac repressor; lacI; The lac repressor binds to the lac operator to inhibit transcription in E. coli. This inhibition can be relieved by adding lactose or isopropyl-β-D-thiogalactopyranoside (IPTG).
   6353..6374    +  protein_bind   CAP binding site: CAP binding activates transcription in the presence of cAMP. E. coli catabolite activator protein
   6389..6419    +  promoter       lac promoter: promoter for the E. coli lac operon
   6427..6443    +  protein_bind   lac operator: The lac repressor binds to the lac operator to inhibit transcription in E. coli. This inhibition can be relieved by adding lactose or isopropyl-β-D-thiogalactopyranoside (IPTG). lac repressor encoded by lacI
   6828..6883    -  polyA_signal   β-globin poly(A) signal: rabbit β-globin polyadenylation signal (Gil and Proudfoot, 1987)
   6954..7025    -  CDS            HBB (fragment): HBB_PONPY - Experimental evidence at transcript level: Swiss-Prot protein existence level 2. Involved in oxygen transport from the lung to the various peripheral tissues. From Pongo pygmaeus (Bornean orangutan).
   7443..752     -  CDS            SEAP (fragment) (across the origin): secreted alkaline phosphatase from human placenta The natural enzyme has a C-terminal transmembrane sequence that is replaced by a GPI anchor.
>Addgene plasmid #225893 | Vsx2 Mini-enhancer +SV40 base prom-GFP-IRES-AP | addgene full sequence | sequence record 446953 | Addgene NGS Result
GCACCAGATTCTTCCCGTCCAGCCTGGTCCCACCTTGGCTGTAGTCATCTGGGTACTCAGGGTCTGGGGT
TCCCATGCGAAACATGTACTTTCGGCCTCCACCTAGGATCACGTCAATGTCCATGTTGGAGATGAGCTGC
GTAGCGATGTCCTGGCACCCCTCCTGGCGGGCCGAGGCAGGCACGTCGGCGTCCGAGTACCAGTTGCGGT
TCACCGTGTGGGCGTAGGTGCCGGCTGGCGAGGCGTGCTGCACTCGTGTGGTGGTTACCACTCCCACTGA
CTTCCCTGCTTTCTTGGCCCGATTCATCACGGAGATGACCTCGTTGCCGCGTGTCGTGTTGCACTGGTTA
AAGCGGGCGGCTGCACTCAAGCCAATGGTCTGGAAGTTGCCCTTGACCCCGCACAGGTAGGCCGTGGCTG
TGGCTCCACTGTCTGGCACATGTTTGTCTACATTGTATGTCTTGGACAGAGCCACATATGGGAAGCGGTC
CATGGCCAGGGGTATCTCAGGCCCCAGTTTGTCCTTCTTCTGCCCTTTTAGGATCCTGGCAGCTGTCACC
GTAGACACCCCCATCCCATCGCCCAGGAAGATGATGAGGTTCTTGGCGGCTGTCTGTGCAGGCTGCAGCT
TCTTGGCGGCACCCAGGGCCTCGGCTGCCTCGCGGTTCCAGAAGTCCGGGTTCTCCTCCTCAACTGGGAT
GATGCCCAGGGAGAGCTGTAGCCTCAGGCCCAGCAGCAGCAGCAGCAGCAGCCTCGACCCCATATTATCA
TCGTGTTTTTCAAAGGAAAACCACGTCCCCGTGGTTCGGGGGGCCTAGACGTTTTTTTAACCTCGACTAA
ACACATGTAAAGCATGTGCACCGAGGCCCCAGATCAGATCCCATACAATGGGGTACCTTCTGGGCATCCT
TCAGCCCCTTGTTGAATACGCTTGAGGAGAGCCATTTGACTCTTTCCACAACTATCCAACTCACAACGTG
GCACTGGGGTTGTGCCGCCTTTGCAGGTGTATCTTATACACGTGGCTTTTGGCCGCAGAGGCACCTGTCG
CCAGGTGGGGGGTTCCGCTGCCTGCAAAGGGTCGCTACAGACGTTGTTTGTCTTCAAGAAGCTTCCAGAG
GAACTGCTTCCTTCACGACATTCAACAGACCTTGCATTCCTTTGGCGAGAGGGGAAAGACCCCTAGGAAT
GCTCGTCAAGAAGACAGGGCCAGGTTTCCGGGCCCTCACATTGCCAAAAGACGGCAATATGGTGGAAAAT
AACATATAGACAAACGCACACCGGCCTTATTCCAAGCGGCTTCGGCCAGTAACGTTAGGGGGGGGGGAGG
GAGAGGGGGGGGGGGGGGGGGAATTGGCCGCTTTACTTGTACAGCTCGTCCATGCCGAGAGTGATCCCGG
CGGCGGTCACGAACTCCAGCAGGACCATGTGATCGCGCTTCTCGTTGGGGTCTTTGCTCAGGGCGGACTG
GGTGCTCAGGTAGTGGTTGTCGGGCAGCAGCACGGGGCCGTCGCCGATGGGGGTGTTCTGCTGGTAGTGG
TCGGCGAGCTGCACGCTGCCGTCCTCGATGTTGTGGCGGATCTTGAAGTTCACCTTGATGCCGTTCTTCT
GCTTGTCGGCCATGATATAGACGTTGTGGCTGTTGTAGTTGTACTCCAGCTTGTGCCCCAGGATGTTGCC
GTCCTCCTTGAAGTCGATGCCCTTCAGCTCGATGCGGTTCACCAGGGTGTCGCCCTCGAACTTCACCTCG
GCGCGGGTCTTGTAGTTGCCGTCGTCCTTGAAGAAGATGGTGCGCTCCTGGACGTAGCCTTCGGGCATGG
CGGACTTGAAGAAGTCGTGCTGCTTCATGTGGTCGGGGTAGCGGCTGAAGCACTGCACGCCGTAGGTCAG
GGTGGTCACGAGGGTGGGCCAGGGCACGGGCAGCTTGCCGGTGGTGCAGATGAACTTCAGGGTCAGCTTG
CCGTAGGTGGCATCGCCCTCGCCCTCGCCGGACACGCTGAACTTGTGGCCGTTTACGTCGCCGTCCAGCT
CGACCAGGATGGGCACCACCCCGGTGAACAGCTCCTCGCCCTTGCTCACCATGGTGGCGACCGGTGGATC
CCGGGCCCGCGGTACCAAGCTTTTTGCAAAAGCCTAGGCCTCCAAAAAAGCCTCCTCACTACTTCTGGAA
TAGCTCAGAGGCCGAGGCGGCCTCGGCCTCTGCATAAATAAAAAAAATTAGTCAGCGATGGGGCGGAGAA
TGGGCGGAACTGGGCGGAGTTAGGGGCGGGATGGGCGGAGTTAGGGGCGGGACTATGGTTGCTGACTAAT
TGAGATGCAGATCGCAGATCTCGAGGAGCCGTTTTAATTCGTGTAAATGAGGGTTTTTAATTTGTCATTC
TGGGTTTTAGTTCTATTACCGTCTCATTTGCCTCTAAACCCTATTTCGCCTCAGCCTGGACCGAATTCCA
TTTGATGCATTAGAACTAATTCTCCTCCTAAGGGGTTAGACGTTTTCTCCCCACACAAAAGTCGCTTATT
TTGGATAAAGAGACGATTAGATTTATCTTTAATATTTTAATGGCAGCTGGGATTAGCGGGCAAGCAGCCC
CAGCCAGTGCTCTTCTCCCCGGATTAGGTTCTGATAAACTCTCAGATGGGGAGCCCCCCCCCCCCGTACT
CCACTTTCTGTTTTCTACAAAGTGCTTTTTTATTATTTTTCTGTGGGAAAAAAATTCCCTTGTCTTTTGG
AGCATCATAAATTCCATTTGCTGTTTTCTATTAAATCAAGTTGATTAAATTCGTTGTGACTCTTTGCACA
TAGATCTTTTTAATTTTAACGTCTCCAGCATAAAATCTTTAATGGTGCAATTTAAAATTGCTGCAATATA
CAGTGCAGGCCCTGATCAAGCAGATGGAGATGAGGTTCTGCCGGGTGGGGGGGAGTGAGGAGAAGGCCGG
GATTGACTCTTCCCTGAAGAACTGAGTGTGACCCTGAGTACCCACAGTTTCTTTCTCTTGTCCCTCCTTC
TGTAATCTGACCTCATCAAGCCCTGGGAAGGCTGATCCACCGGAGCAAATCCTTCATCCAGAGGGCCAAA
ATCAGCTTAATTTGTAGCAATTTGAAGCAGGTCTTTGCCAGGATTTGAATATCAAATTATCCCATAGCCT
AGACAGGCCTGGGAGCTTCCCCTACCCCCGTGCACAGCACTGATCCTAACCAAGTTTGCCAGCCCAGCTT
TTCTCATGGCTCCCACACAATGGTCTGCTTTGTGCCCACCTGCCGATAATGCTTAATTAGGCGAGGAGTT
GATTAATTTGAGGTAATTGACAGCTAATTAGAAGCCTACAGGCTCATTAACTTGACATCTTGTCTTTGTG
AATTGGCTGGGTACGGTCAGGTGATGGTAACCGTTGCTCCCCTCCCCAGCTCTTCCAACCCCAAAGTCTG
AGGCATCACCTAGGGGAGGGCTGGGCAGATCGACCGTGTTCCCCATCCCTCCTCCCTGCATCTGTCCCCT
GGTTAGAGTTGTATGAAGCGGAAGACAATCTGGGGCTTATTAGTGTCCCAGGGAGACATGTAACTGTGCT
GCTGGGACCCAAACAGCAAGAGTCTTAGCAGCAAACTCCAGCCGAGAAAGGACTGAGGGATTGTCTCACC
TAATTACAGGGAATGGCTCTCTTTGTATTTGTGATTCGGTACGGTTGTCAGATCGCTTTTGATCGCTTTT
CTCCATTTGCTGGCTCAGGCCATGCTGGAATTGTGCTAATTAGAGGAGAAATGGACAGAGTGATCCTGTC
AACCCTGGTTACTGGTGGGGGACAAAGCAGAATATTATTCTAAGGCAATGTTTTGTAAGAGCCCTTCTCC
TGCTCTCATTAGGAGGAAGAGGCCCCAGGAGGGGAAGTTCCGAATGCTTGGCCTGGCTAATGGAGCATTG
GGGTGTTCTTGTGCTAATTAACAGGCTCTGCCAGCACTCCAGGTCGACCCAGGTGGCACTTTTCGGGGAA
ATGTGCGCGGAACCCCTATTTGTTTATTTTTCTAAATACATTCAAATATGTATCCGCTCATGAGACAATA
ACCCTGATAAATGCTTCAATAATATTGAAAAAGGAAGAGTATGAGTATTCAACATTTCCGTGTCGCCCTT
ATTCCCTTTTTTGCGGCATTTTGCCTTCCTGTTTTTGCTCACCCAGAAACGCTGGTGAAAGTAAAAGATG
CTGAAGATCAGTTGGGTGCACGAGTGGGTTACATCGAACTGGATCTCAACAGCGGTAAGATCCTTGAGAG
TTTTCGCCCCGAAGAACGTTTTCCAATGATGAGCACTTTTAAAGTTCTGCTATGTGGCGCGGTATTATCC
CGTATTGACGCCGGGCAAGAGCAACTCGGTCGCCGCATACACTATTCTCAGAATGACTTGGTTGAGTACT
CACCAGTCACAGAAAAGCATCTTACGGATGGCATGACAGTAAGAGAATTATGCAGTGCTGCCATAACCAT
GAGTGATAACACTGCGGCCAACTTACTTCTGACAACGATCGGAGGACCGAAGGAGCTAACCGCTTTTTTG
CACAACATGGGGGATCATGTAACTCGCCTTGATCGTTGGGAACCGGAGCTGAATGAAGCCATACCAAACG
ACGAGCGTGACACCACGATGCCTGTAGCAATGGCAACAACGTTGCGCAAACTATTAACTGGCGAACTACT
TACTCTAGCTTCCCGGCAACAATTAATAGACTGGATGGAGGCGGATAAAGTTGCAGGACCACTTCTGCGC
TCGGCCCTTCCGGCTGGCTGGTTTATTGCTGATAAATCTGGAGCCGGTGAGCGTGGGTCTCGCGGTATCA
TTGCAGCACTGGGGCCAGATGGTAAGCCCTCCCGTATCGTAGTTATCTACACGACGGGGAGTCAGGCAAC
TATGGATGAACGAAATAGACAGATCGCTGAGATAGGTGCCTCACTGATTAAGCATTGGTAACTGTCAGAC
CAAGTTTACTCATATATACTTTAGATTGATTTAAAACTTCATTTTTAATTTAAAAGGATCTAGGTGAAGA
TCCTTTTTGATAATCTCATGACCAAAATCCCTTAACGTGAGTTTTCGTTCCACTGAGCGTCAGACCCCGT
AGAAAAGATCAAAGGATCTTCTTGAGATCCTTTTTTTCTGCGCGTAATCTGCTGCTTGCAAACAAAAAAA
CCACCGCTACCAGCGGTGGTTTGTTTGCCGGATCAAGAGCTACCAACTCTTTTTCCGAAGGTAACTGGCT
TCAGCAGAGCGCAGATACCAAATACTGTTCTTCTAGTGTAGCCGTAGTTAGGCCACCACTTCAAGAACTC
TGTAGCACCGCCTACATACCTCGCTCTGCTAATCCTGTTACCAGTGGCTGCTGCCAGTGGCGATAAGTCG
TGTCTTACCGGGTTGGACTCAAGACGATAGTTACCGGATAAGGCGCAGCGGTCGGGCTGAACGGGGGGTT
CGTGCACACAGCCCAGCTTGGAGCGAACGACCTACACCGAACTGAGATACCTACAGCGTGAGCTATGAGA
AAGCGCCACGCTTCCCGAAGGGAGAAAGGCGGACAGGTATCCGGTAAGCGGCAGGGTCGGAACAGGAGAG
CGCACGAGGGAGCTTCCAGGGGGAAACGCCTGGTATCTTTATAGTCCTGTCGGGTTTCGCCACCTCTGAC
TTGAGCGTCGATTTTTGTGATGCTCGTCAGGGGGGCGGAGCCTATGGAAAAACGCCAGCAACGCGGCCTT
TTTACGGTTCCTGGCCTTTTGCTGGCCTTTTGCTCACATGTTCTTTCCTGCGTTATCCCCTGATTCTGTG
GATAACCGTATTACCGCCTTTGAGTGAGCTGATACCGCTCGCCGCAGCCGAACGACCGAGCGCAGCGAGT
CAGTGAGCGAGGAAGCGGAAGAGCGCCCAATACGCAAACCGCCTCTCCCCGCGCGTTGGCCGATTCATTA
ATGCAGCGGATCCAGACATGATAAGATACATTGATGAGTTTGGACAAACCACAACTAGAATGCAGTGAAA
AAAATGCTTTATTTGTGAAATTTGTGATGCTATTGCTTTATTTGTAACCATTATAAGCTGCAATAAACAA
GTTAGCTTTTTGCAAAAGCCTAGGCCTCCAAAAAAGCCTCCTCACTACTTCTGGAATAGCTCAGAGGCCG
AGGCGGCCTCGGCCTCTGCATAAATAAAAAAAATTAGTCAGCCATGGGGCGGAGAATGGGCGGAACTGGG
CGGAGTTAGGGGCGGGATGGGCGGAGTTAGGGGCGGGACTATGGTTGCTGACTAATTGAGATGCGGATCC
GCTGGCACGACAGGTTTCCCGACTGGAAAGCGGGCAGTGAGCGCAACGCAATTAATGTGAGTTAGCTCAC
TCATTAGGCACCCCAGGCTTTACACTTTATGCTTCCGGCTCGTATGTTGTGTGGAATTGTGAGCGGATAA
CAATTTCACACAGGAAACAGCTATGACCATGATTACGCCAAGCTTGGGCTGCAGGTCGAGGGATCTCCAT
AAGAGAAGAGGGACAGCTATGACTGGGAGTAGTCAGGAGAGGAGGAAAAATCTGGCTAGTAAAACATGTA
AGGAAAATTTTAGGGATGTTAAAGAAAAAAATAACACAAAACAAAATATAAAAAAAATCTAACCTCAAGT
CAAGGCTTTTCTATGGAATAAGGAATGGACAGCAGGGGGCTGTTTCATATACTGATGACCTCTTTATAGC
CAACCTTTGTTCATGGCAGCCAGCATATGGGCATATGTTGCCAAACTCTAAACCAAATACTCATTCTGAT
GTTTTAAATGATTTGCCCTCCCATATGTCCTTCCGAGTGAGAGACACAAAAAATTCCAACACACTATTGC
AATGAAAATAAATTTCCTTTATTAGCCAGAAGTCAGATGCTCAAGGGGCTTCATGATGTCCCCATAATTT
TTGGCAGAGGGAAAAAGATCTCAGTGGTATTTGTGAGCCAGGGCATTGGCCACACCAGCCACCACCTTCT
GATAGGCAGCCTGCACCTGAGGAGTGCGGCCGGCCGCGATATCCTCGACCCCACTGGGCTGTAGGTGGTG
GCTGGATGGCCTGAGCCCCCTCCTTTCCTGGGGTGCAGGCAGCCACAGGGCACAACCTGCAGTCCCTGGG
GTTGGGGTAGGGAGTCCGAGAGCAGCCAAGGGGCAGGTTTGGTGTCATGGGCTCAGTCCCCAGAGCGCAC
GGGGAGGGGAAGGTTCCATGGCAGGACCTCTGTATAGGGACTCCGGGGATGACGACTCGGGCTGGAGGCC
AGGCAGGACGACAGGAGGTGGGGAGCAGGAGAACTCCGGGATGGGGAAGCAGGAGCCCCAGGGACGGGAC
ACTCAGGGAGCAGTGGCCGTCTCCAGCAGCAGCAGGGTCCCGGCCAGCAGAGGAAGCAACGCGGGGACCA
CGGACCGCCCCGGGTGCGCGGCGTCGGTGGTGCCGGCGGGGGGCGCCAGGTCGCAGGCGGTGTAGGGCTC
CAGGCAGGCGGCGAAGGCCATGACGTGCGCTATGAAGGTCTGCTCCTGCACGCCGTGAACCAGGTGCGCC
TGCGGGCCGCGCGCGAACACCGCCACGTCCTCGCCTGCGTGGGTCTCTTCGTCCAGGGGCACTGCTGACT
GCTGCCGATACTCGGGGCTCCCGCTCTCGCTCTCGGTAACATCCGGCCGGGCGCCGTCCTTGAGCACATA
GCCTGGACCGTTTCCGTATAGGAGGACCGTGTAGGCCTTCCTGTCCCGGGCCTTGCCAGGGGCCAGCCCG
AAGATGGAGCTCCCTCGCAGGGGGTAGCCTCCGAAGGAGAAGACGTGGGAGTGGTCGGCAGTGACGAGGC
TCAGCGTGTCCTCCTCGCTGGTGAGCTGGCCCGCCCTCTCAATGGCGTCGTCGAACATGATCGTCTCAGT
CAGTGCCCGGTAAGCCCTGCTTTCATGATGACCATGGTCGATGCGACCACCCTCCACGAAGAGGAAGAAG
CCGCGGGGGTTCCTGCTCAGCAGGCGCAGGGCAGCCTCTGTCATCTCCATCAGGGAGGGGTCCAGTGTGG
AGTCTCGGTGGATCTCGTATTTCATGTCTCCAGGCTCAAAGAGACCCATGAGATGGGTCACAGACGGGTC
CAGGGAAGCCTGCATGAGCTCAGTGCGGTTCCACACATACCGGGCACCCTGGCGCTTCGCCAGCCATTCC
T
